Addgene plasmid #175178: pAAV CAG-DO-TC66T-mCherry
Purpose: Cre-off TVA-mCherry fusion protein with 66T mutation
Depositing lab: Bernardo Sabatini. Depositing organization: Harvard Medical School. Publication: Bombesin-like peptide recruits disinhibitory cortical circuits and enhances fear memories. Melzer S, Newmark ER, Mizuno GO, Hyun M, Philson AC, Quiroli E, Righetti B, Gregory MR, Huang KW, Levasseur J, Tian L, Sabatini BL. Cell. 2021 Oct 28;184(22):5622-5634.e25. doi: 10.1016/j.cell.2021.09.013. Epub 2021 Oct 4. PubMed 34610277.
Backbone
  Vector backbone: pAAV
  Total vector size (bp): 7238
  Modifications to backbone: double-floxed non-inverted open reading frame encoding TC66T-mCherry fusion protein driven by CAG promoter
  Vector type: AAV
Growth in bacteria
  Bacterial resistance: Ampicillin, 100 μg/mL
  Growth temperature: 30°C
  Growth strain: NEB Stable
  Copy number: Unknown
Gene/Insert
  Gene/Insert name: TVA (alt name: CAG-DO-TC66T-mCherry)
  Insert size (bp): 3928
  Mutation: E66T
  Promoter: CAG
  Tag / fusion protein: mCherry (C terminal on insert)
  Cloning method: Restriction Enzyme; 5′ cloning site SalI (unknown if destroyed); 3′ cloning site AscI (unknown if destroyed)
  Sequencing primers: 5′ N/A; 3′ N/A
Resource information
  A portion of this plasmid was derived from a plasmid made by: pAAV CAG-DO-TC66T-mCherry plasmid was generated by restriction enzyme digest of pAAV-CAG-Flex-TC66T with SalI and AscI to cut out the inverted reading frame encoding TC66T-mCherry. The endings of TC66T-mCherry were then mutated to reverse the AscI and SalI restriction enzyme sites and the new insert SalI-TC66T-mCherry-AscI ligated into the original vector as a non-inverted reading frame. The CAG-Flex-TC66T plasmid was a gift from Liqun Luo (Addgene plasmid # 48331) (Miyamichi et al., 2013).
Terms and licenses: Academic/Nonprofit Terms; Industry Terms: Not Available to Industry
How to cite: pAAV CAG-DO-TC66T-mCherry was a gift from Bernardo Sabatini (Addgene plasmid # 175178 ; http://n2t.net/addgene:175178 ; RRID:Addgene_175178)
