[The description below was written by a language model from this plasmid's Addgene catalogue record and pLannotate feature annotations shown in this document.]
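Description:
pAAV CAG-DO-TC66T-mCherry is an adeno-associated virus transfer plasmid for producing recombinant AAV that expresses a mutant avian TVA receptor fused to mCherry in a "Cre-off" manner. The bacterial backbone carries a high-copy ColE1/pUC-type origin, an f1 origin and an ampicillin resistance gene (bla). The expression cassette is flanked by AAV2 inverted terminal repeats, which direct replication and packaging of the intervening DNA into AAV particles. One ITR is annotated intact, while the other is detected only as short fragments in the sequenced record. That record is 7,191 nt, slightly shorter than the 7,238 bp listed in the catalogue.

Expression is driven by the CAG promoter, annotated as the CMV enhancer, the chicken β-actin promoter and the chimeric β-actin/β-globin intron. Downstream lies the open reading frame for TVA, the quail-derived receptor for subgroup A avian retroviral envelope, carrying the E66T mutation and joined at its C terminus to mCherry. A WPRE and the human growth hormone polyadenylation signal follow, enhancing transcript processing and expression. The coding sequence sits in the sense orientation between oppositely oriented lox2272 and loxP pairs, a double-floxed, non-inverted ("DO") arrangement. Cells lacking Cre therefore express the fusion, whereas Cre recombination inverts the reading frame and locks it in the antisense orientation, switching expression off. The plasmid was derived from a Cre-on FLEX version by re-cloning the insert in the forward orientation between SalI and AscI.

TVA constructs of this type generally render chosen neurons susceptible to EnvA-pseudotyped viruses, such as rabies tracing vectors, with mCherry marking the receptor-expressing cells. The record itself states only the Cre-off TVA-mCherry purpose, implying restriction of TVA to Cre-negative populations.
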