Features (pLannotate 1.2.2; 22 found; start..end, strand, type, name):
    128..1144    +  intron         chimeric intron: chimera between introns from chicken β-actin and rabbit β-globin
   1224..1257    -  protein_bind   lox2272: Cre-mediated recombination occurs in the 8-bp core sequence (GGATACTT). lox2272 sites are compatible with each other, but incompatible with loxP or loxN sites (Lee and Saito, 1988). Cre recombinase
   1320..1353    -  protein_bind   loxP: Cre-mediated recombination occurs in the 8-bp core sequence (GCATACAT). Cre recombinase
   1363..1791    +  CDS            RSVR_COTJA (fragment): Experimental evidence at protein level: Swiss-Prot protein existence level 1. Responsible for susceptibility to the retrovirus subgroup A Rous sarcoma virus. From Coturnix japonica (Japanese quail) (Coturnix coturnix japonica).
   1800..2507    +  CDS            mCherry: monomeric derivative of DsRed fluorescent protein (Shaner et al., 2004) mammalian codon-optimized
   2518..2551    +  protein_bind   lox2272: Cre-mediated recombination occurs in the 8-bp core sequence (GGATACTT). lox2272 sites are compatible with each other, but incompatible with loxP or loxN sites (Lee and Saito, 1988). Cre recombinase
   2622..2655    +  protein_bind   loxP: Cre-mediated recombination occurs in the 8-bp core sequence (GCATACAT). Cre recombinase
   2679..3267    +  misc_feature   WPRE: woodchuck hepatitis virus posttranscriptional regulatory element
   3291..3767    +  polyA_signal   hGH poly(A) signal: human growth hormone polyadenylation signal
   3813..3953    +  repeat_region  AAV2 ITR: inverted terminal repeat of adeno-associated virus serotype 2 inverted
   3958..4009    -  misc_feature   bom (fragment): basis of mobility region from pBR322
   4028..4483    +  rep_origin     f1 ori (sequence partly withheld): f1 bacteriophage origin of replication; arrow indicates direction of (+) strand synthesis
   4484..4533    -  misc_feature   bom (fragment): basis of mobility region from pBR322
   4635..4670    -  CDS            rop (fragment): Rop protein, which maintains plasmids at low copy number; rop
   4765..4869    +  promoter       AmpR promoter: bla
   4870..5730    +  CDS            AmpR: β-lactamase; bla; confers resistance to ampicillin, carbenicillin, and related antibiotics
   5901..6489    +  rep_origin     ori: high-copy-number ColE1/pMB1/pBR322/pUC origin of replication
   6562..6589    +  repeat_region  AAV2 ITR (fragment): inverted terminal repeat of adeno-associated virus serotype 2 inverted
   6618..6645    +  repeat_region  AAV2 ITR (fragment): inverted terminal repeat of adeno-associated virus serotype 2 inverted
   6770..7073    +  enhancer       CMV enhancer: human cytomegalovirus immediate early enhancer
   7075..7191    +  promoter       chicken β-actin promoter (fragment): contains a 21-bp deletion relative to the standard chicken β-actin promoter
   7176..127     +  promoter       chicken β-actin promoter (fragment) (across the origin): No description available
>Addgene plasmid #175178 | pAAV CAG-DO-TC66T-mCherry | addgene full sequence | sequence record 343349 | Addgene NGS Result
GGGGCGGGGCGGGGCGAGGCGGAGAGGTGCGGCGGCAGCCAATCAGAGCGGCGCGCTCCGAAAGTTTCCT
TTTATGGCGAGGCGGCGGCGGCGGCGGCCCTATAAAAAGCGAAGCGCGCGGCGGGCGGGAGTCGCTGCGC
GCTGCCTTCGCCCCGTGCCCCGCTCCGCCGCCGCCTCGCGCCGCCCGCCCCGGCTCTGACTGACCGCGTT
ACTCCCACAGGTGAGCGGGCGGGACGGCCCTTCTCCTCCGGGCTGTAATTAGCGCTTGGTTTAATGACGG
CTTGTTTCTTTTCTGTGGCTGCGTGAAAGCCTTGAGGGGCTCCGGGAGGGCCCTTTGTGCGGGGGGAGCG
GCTCGGGGGGTGCGTGCGTGTGTGTGTGCGTGGGGAGCGCCGCGTGCGGCTCCGCGCTGCCCGGCGGCTG
TGAGCGCTGCGGGCGCGGCGCGGGGCTTTGTGCGCTCCGCAGTGTGCGCGAGGGGAGCGCGGCCGGGGGC
GGTGCCCCGCGGTGCGGGGGGGGCTGCGAGGGGAACAAAGGCTGCGTGCGGGGTGTGTGCGTGGGGGGGT
GAGCAGGGGGTGTGGGCGCGTCGGTCGGGCTGCAACCCCCCCTGCACCCCCCTCCCCGAGTTGCTGAGCA
CGGCCCGGCTTCGGGTGCGGGGCTCCGTACGGGGCGTGGCGCGGGGCTCGCCGTGCCGGGCGGGGGGTGG
CGGCAGGTGGGGGTGCCGGGCGGGGCGGGGCCGCCTCGGGCCGGGGAGGGCTCGGGGGAGGGGCGCGGCG
GCCCCCGGAGCGCCGGCGGCTGTCGAGGCGCGGCGAGCCGCAGCCATTGCCTTTTATGGTAATCGTGCGA
GAGGGCGCAGGGACTTCCTTTGTCCCAAATCTGTGCGGAGCCGAAATCTGGGAGGCGCCGCCGCACCCCC
TCTAGCGGGCGCGGGGCGAAGCGGTGCGGCGCCGGCAGGAAGGAAATGGGCGGGGAGGGCCTTCGTGCGT
CGCCGCGCCGCCGTCCCCTTCTCCCTCTCCAGCCTCGGGGCTGTCCGCGGGGGGACGGCTGCCTTCGGGG
GGGACGGGGCAGGGCGGGGTTCGGCTTCTGGCGTGTGACCGGCGGCTCTAGAGCCTCTGCTAACCATGTT
CATGCCTTCTTCTTTTTCCTACAGCTCCTGGGCAACGTGCTGGTTATTGTGCTGTCTCATCATTTTGGCA
AAGAATTGATTTGATACCGCGGGCCCGGCCGGGATAACTTCGTATAAAGTATCCTATACGAAGTTATATC
AAAATAGGAAGACCAATGCTTCACCATCGACCCGAATTGCCAAGCATCACCATCGACACATAACTTCGTA
TAATGTATGCTATACGAAGTTATGTCGACACCATGGCGCGGCTGCTGCCCGCGCTGCTGCTGCTGCTGCT
GCCCGGTAACGTGACCGGTAACGGGTCCGGTAACGGTTCTTTGTCCCGTTGCCCCCCCGGTCAGTTCCGC
TGCTCGGAGCCGCCCGGTGCCCACGGGGAGTGTTACCCGCAGGACTGGCTGTGCGACGGACACCCCGACT
GCGACGACGGGCGGGACACCTGGGGCTGCGGGACCAGCGCGATCCCCGCGGTGCCCACGGACAACGGCAC
AGAGGCTCCCACTGCCCCTGCTCCTGGACGTGCTCTGCCAGCCAGGAATCACGGCCGCATGTGGATGCTG
ATCACTGCAGTGCTCCTGTGCTGCCTGGTAGCTGTGGGTGGTATCGCTGCATGGGGGAAGTCCAAAGCAA
AAAGCAGGTCTGACATCTTCAGTCTTGAAAGCGCATCCAAGGGGGGTGGGGTGAGCAAGGGCGAGGAGGA
TAACATGGCCATCATCAAGGAGTTCATGCGCTTCAAGGTGCACATGGAGGGCTCCGTGAACGGCCACGAG
TTCGAGATCGAGGGCGAGGGCGAGGGCCGCCCCTACGAGGGCACCCAGACCGCCAAGCTGAAGGTGACCA
AGGGTGGCCCCCTGCCCTTCGCCTGGGACATCCTGTCCCCTCAGTTCATGTACGGCTCCAAGGCCTACGT
GAAGCACCCCGCCGACATCCCCGACTACTTGAAGCTGTCCTTCCCCGAGGGCTTCAAGTGGGAGCGCGTG
ATGAACTTCGAGGACGGCGGCGTGGTGACCGTGACCCAGGACTCCTCCCTGCAGGACGGCGAGTTCATCT
ACAAGGTGAAGCTGCGCGGCACCAACTTCCCCTCCGACGGCCCCGTAATGCAGAAGAAGACCATGGGCTG
GGAGGCCTCCTCCGAGCGGATGTACCCCGAGGACGGCGCCCTGAAGGGCGAGATCAAGCAGAGGCTGAAG
CTGAAGGACGGCGGCCACTACGACGCTGAGGTCAAGACCACCTACAAGGCCAAGAAGCCCGTGCAGCTGC
CCGGCGCCTACAACGTCAACATCAAGTTGGACATCACCTCCCACAACGAGGACTACACCATCGTGGAACA
GTACGAACGCGCCGAGGGCCGCCACTCCACCGGCGGCATGGACGAGCTGTACAAGTAAGGCGCGCCTATA
ACTTCGTATAGGATACTTTATACGAAGTTATCATTGGGATTCTTCCTATTTTGATCCAAGCATCACCATC
GACCCTCTAGTCCAGATCTCACCATCGACCCATAACTTCGTATAGCATACATTATACGAAGTTATAAGCT
TATATGCGGCCGATCGATAATCAACCTCTGGATTACAAAATTTGTGAAAGATTGACTGGTATTCTTAACT
ATGTTGCTCCTTTTACGCTATGTGGATACGCTGCTTTAATGCCTTTGTATCATGCTATTGCTTCCCGTAT
GGCTTTCATTTTCTCCTCCTTGTATAAATCCTGGTTGCTGTCTCTTTATGAGGAGTTGTGGCCCGTTGTC
AGGCAACGTGGCGTGGTGTGCACTGTGTTTGCTGACGCAACCCCCACTGGTTGGGGCATTGCCACCACCT
GTCAGCTCCTTTCCGGGACTTTCGCTTTCCCCCTCCCTATTGCCACGGCGGAACTCATCGCCGCCTGCCT
TGCCCGCTGCTGGACAGGGGCTCGGCTGTTGGGCACTGACAATTCCGTGGTGTTGTCGGGGAAATCATCG
TCCTTTCCTTGGCTGCTCGCCTGTGTTGCCACCTGGATTCTGCGCGGGACGTCCTTCTGCTACGTCCCTT
CGGCCCTCAATCCAGCGGACCTTCCTTCCCGCGGCCTGCTGCCGGCTCTGCGGCCTCTTCCGCGTCTTCG
CCTTCGCCCTCAGACGAGTCGGATCTCCCTTTGGGCCGCCTCCCCGCATCGATACCGTAGATCGATCTAC
GGGTGGCATCCCTGTGACCCCTCCCCAGTGCCTCTCCTGGCCCTGGAAGTTGCCACTCCAGTGCCCACCA
GCCTTGTCCTAATAAAATTAAGTTGCATCATTTTGTCTGACTAGGTGTCCTTCTATAATATTATGGGGTG
GAGGGGGGTGGTATGGAGCAAGGGGCAAGTTGGGAAGACAACCTGTAGGGCCTGCGGGGTCTATTGGGAA
CCAAGCTGGAGTGCAGTGGCACAATCTTGGCTCACTGCAATCTCCGCCTCCTGGGTTCAAGCGATTCTCC
TGCCTCAGCCTCCCGAGTTGTTGGGATTCCAGGCATGCATGACCAGGCTCAGCTAATTTTTGTTTTTTTG
GTAGAGACGGGGTTTCACCATATTGGCCAGGCTGGTCTCCAACTCCTAATCTCAGGTGATCTACCCACCT
TGGCCTCCCAAATTGCTGGGATTACAGGCGTGAACCACTGCTCCCTTCCCTGTCCTTCTGATTTTGTAGG
TAACCACGTGCGGACCGAACTAGTGCGGCCGCAGGAACCCCTAGTGATGGAGTTGGCCACTCCCTCTCTG
CGCGCTCGCTCGCTCACTGAGGCCGGGCGACCAAAGGTCGCCCGACGCCCGGGCTTTGCCCGGGCGGCCT
CAGTGAGCGAGCGAGCGCGCAGCTGCCTGCAGGGGCGCCTGATGCGGTATTTTCTCCTTACGCATCTGTG
CGGTATTTCACACCGCATA
[95 nt withheld, positions 4010-4104]
T
[46 nt withheld, positions 4106-4151]
C
[141 nt withheld, positions 4153-4293]
CCTTTGACGTTGGAGTCCACGTTCTTT
[37 nt withheld, positions 4321-4357]
ACTCTATCTCGGGCTATTCTTTTGATTTATAAGGGATTTTGCCGATTTCGGTCTATTGGTTAAAAAATGA
GCTGATTTAACAAAAATTTAACGCGAATTTTAACAAAATATTAACGTTTACAATTTTATGGTGCACTCTC
AGTACAATCTGCTCTGATGCCGCATAGTTAAGCCAGCCCCGACACCCGCCAACACCCGCTGACGCGCCCT
GACGGGCTTGTCTGCTCCCGGCATCCGCTTACAGACAAGCTGTGACCGTCTCCGGGAGCTGCATGTGTCA
GAGGTTTTCACCGTCATCACCGAAACGCGCGAGACGAAAGGGCCTCGTGATACGCCTATTTTTATAGGTT
AATGTCATGATAATAATGGTTTCTTAGACGTCAGGTGGCACTTTTCGGGGAAATGTGCGCGGAACCCCTA
TTTGTTTATTTTTCTAAATACATTCAAATATGTATCCGCTCATGAGACAATAACCCTGATAAATGCTTCA
ATAATATTGAAAAAGGAAGAGTATGAGTATTCAACATTTCCGTGTCGCCCTTATTCCCTTTTTTGCGGCA
TTTTGCCTTCCTGTTTTTGCTCACCCAGAAACGCTGGTGAAAGTAAAAGATGCTGAAGATCAGTTGGGTG
CACGAGTGGGTTACATCGAACTGGATCTCAACAGCGGTAAGATCCTTGAGAGTTTTCGCCCCGAAGAACG
TTTTCCAATGATGAGCACTTTTAAAGTTCTGCTATGTGGCGCGGTATTATCCCGTATTGACGCCGGGCAA
GAGCAACTCGGTCGCCGCATACACTATTCTCAGAATGACTTGGTTGAGTACTCACCAGTCACAGAAAAGC
ATCTTACGGATGGCATGACAGTAAGAGAATTATGCAGTGCTGCCATAACCATGAGTGATAACACTGCGGC
CAACTTACTTCTGACAACGATCGGAGGACCGAAGGAGCTAACCGCTTTTTTGCACAACATGGGGGATCAT
GTAACTCGCCTTGATCGTTGGGAACCGGAGCTGAATGAAGCCATACCAAACGACGAGCGTGACACCACGA
TGCCTGTAGCAATGGCAACAACGTTGCGCAAACTATTAACTGGCGAACTACTTACTCTAGCTTCCCGGCA
ACAATTAATAGACTGGATGGAGGCGGATAAAGTTGCAGGACCACTTCTGCGCTCGGCCCTTCCGGCTGGC
TGGTTTATTGCTGATAAATCTGGAGCCGGTGAGCGTGGGTCTCGCGGTATCATTGCAGCACTGGGGCCAG
ATGGTAAGCCCTCCCGTATCGTAGTTATCTACACGACGGGGAGTCAGGCAACTATGGATGAACGAAATAG
ACAGATCGCTGAGATAGGTGCCTCACTGATTAAGCATTGGTAACTGTCAGACCAAGTTTACTCATATATA
CTTTAGATTGATTTAAAACTTCATTTTTAATTTAAAAGGATCTAGGTGAAGATCCTTTTTGATAATCTCA
TGACCAAAATCCCTTAACGTGAGTTTTCGTTCCACTGAGCGTCAGACCCCGTAGAAAAGATCAAAGGATC
TTCTTGAGATCCTTTTTTTCTGCGCGTAATCTGCTGCTTGCAAACAAAAAAACCACCGCTACCAGCGGTG
GTTTGTTTGCCGGATCAAGAGCTACCAACTCTTTTTCCGAAGGTAACTGGCTTCAGCAGAGCGCAGATAC
CAAATACTGTTCTTCTAGTGTAGCCGTAGTTAGGCCACCACTTCAAGAACTCTGTAGCACCGCCTACATA
CCTCGCTCTGCTAATCCTGTTACCAGTGGCTGCTGCCAGTGGCGATAAGTCGTGTCTTACCGGGTTGGAC
TCAAGACGATAGTTACCGGATAAGGCGCAGCGGTCGGGCTGAACGGGGGGTTCGTGCACACAGCCCAGCT
TGGAGCGAACGACCTACACCGAACTGAGATACCTACAGCGTGAGCTATGAGAAAGCGCCACGCTTCCCGA
AGGGAGAAAGGCGGACAGGTATCCGGTAAGCGGCAGGGTCGGAACAGGAGAGCGCACGAGGGAGCTTCCA
GGGGGAAACGCCTGGTATCTTTATAGTCCTGTCGGGTTTCGCCACCTCTGACTTGAGCGTCGATTTTTGT
GATGCTCGTCAGGGGGGCGGAGCCTATGGAAAAACGCCAGCAACGCGGCCTTTTTACGGTTCCTGGCCTT
TTGCTGGCCTTTTGCTCACATGTCCTGCAGGCAGCTGCGCGCTCGCTCGCTCACTGAGGCCGCCCGGGCG
TCGGGCGACCTTTGGTCGCCCGGCCTCAGTGAGCGAGCGAGCGCGCAGAGAGGGAGTGGCCAACTCCATC
ACTAGGGGTTCCTGCGGCCGCACGCGTAATTCCCGGGGAATCTAGTTATTAATAGTAATCAATTACGGGG
TCATTAGTTCATAGCCCATATATGGAGTTCCGCGTTACATAACTTACGGTAAATGGCCCGCCTGGCTGAC
CGCCCAACGACCCCCGCCCATTGACGTCAATAATGACGTATGTTCCCATAGTAACGCCAATAGGGACTTT
CCATTGACGTCAATGGGTGGAGTATTTACGGTAAACTGCCCACTTGGCAGTACATCAAGTGTATCATATG
CCAAGTACGCCCCCTATTGACGTCAATGACGGTAAATGGCCCGCCTGGCATTATGCCCAGTACATGACCT
TATGGGACTTTCCTACTTGGCAGTACATCTACGTATTAGTCATCGCTATTACCATGGTCGAGGTGAGCCC
CACGTTCTGCTTCACTCTCCCCATCTCCCCCCCCTCCCCACCCCCAATTTTGTATTTATTTATTTTTTAA
TTATTTTGTGCAGCGATGGGGGCGGGGGGGGGGG
